Addgene plasmid #65526: attB-­GFP-­Poly(A)‐NeoR
Purpose: NeoR containing plasmid for the generation of gene disruptions via Bxb1-mediated recombination into MIN-tagged cell lines. This vector can also be used to express cDNAs.
Depositing lab: Sebastian Bultmann. Depositing organization: Ludwig-Maximilians-Universitaet Muenchen (LMU). Publication: A modular open platform for systematic functional studies under physiological conditions. Mulholland CB, Smets M, Schmidtmann E, Leidescher S, Markaki Y, Hofweber M, Qin W, Manzo M, Kremmer E, Thanisch K, Bauer C, Rombaut P, Herzog F, Leonhardt H, Bultmann S. Nucleic Acids Res. 2015 May 24. pii: gkv550. 10.1093/nar/gkv550 PubMed 26007658.
Backbone
  Vector backbone: pUC57
  Vector type: Mammalian Expression, Mouse Targeting ; Bxb1
  Selectable markers: Neomycin (select with G418)
Growth in bacteria
  Bacterial resistance: Kanamycin, 50 μg/mL
  Growth temperature: 37°C
  Growth strain: JM109
  Copy number: High Copy
Gene/Insert
  Gene/Insert name: attB-GFP
  Insert size (bp): 756
Terms and licenses: Academic/Nonprofit Terms; Industry Terms: Not Available to Industry
How to cite: attB-­GFP-­Poly(A)‐NeoR was a gift from Sebastian Bultmann (Addgene plasmid # 65526 ; http://n2t.net/addgene:65526 ; RRID:Addgene_65526)
