[The description below was written by a language model from this plasmid's Addgene catalogue record and pLannotate feature annotations shown in this document.]
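Description:
attB-GFP-Poly(A)-NeoR is a 4,569 bp donor plasmid built on a pUC57 backbone for Bxb1 integrase-mediated recombination into mammalian (mouse) cell lines that carry a MIN tag, a short attP-containing sequence placed at a genomic locus of interest. It replicates in E. coli at high copy from a ColE1/pUC-type origin and is selected with kanamycin. That resistance is provided by a Tn5 aminoglycoside phosphotransferase (NeoR/KanR) gene driven by the synthetic bacterial EM7 promoter.

The payload, listed as a 756 bp attB-GFP insert, consists of a Bxb1 attB site followed by EGFP. The automated annotation finds the EGFP coding sequence but does not call the attB site itself, and no mammalian promoter is annotated upstream of EGFP. This suggests that EGFP expression depends on the endogenous locus after integration, although the record does not say so outright. An SV40 polyadenylation signal is annotated downstream of EGFP, though on the opposite strand. The poly(A) in the construct's name refers to the element meant to terminate transcription after GFP, truncating the targeted gene's transcript and producing the gene disruption described in the stated purpose.

A separate cassette places a second copy of NeoR under the mouse PGK promoter, followed by an HSV TK polyadenylation signal, so that recombined cells can be selected with G418. Small fragments annotated as ble, bGH poly(A), PGK poly(A) and SV40 large T antigen appear to be cloning remnants. Besides knockouts, the record notes that the vector can be used to express cDNAs from the tagged locus.
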