Features (pLannotate 1.2.2; 13 found; start..end, strand, type, name):
      4..38      +  polyA_signal   PGK poly(A) signal (fragment): mouse phosphoglycerate kinase 1 polyadenylation signal
     35..57      +  misc_feature   MCS (fragment): pBluescript multiple cloning site
     62..561     +  promoter       PGK promoter: mouse phosphoglycerate kinase 1 promoter
    579..1373    +  CDS            NeoR/KanR: aminoglycoside phosphotransferase from Tn5; aph(3')-II (or nptII); confers resistance to neomycin, kanamycin, and G418 (Geneticin®)
   1394..1546    +  CDS            ble (fragment): BLE_KLEPN - Experimental evidence at protein level: Swiss-Prot protein existence level 1. Binding protein with a strong affinity to the bleomycin family of antibiotics. Binds to CL990; an antimitotic-antibiotic compound. From Klebsiella pneumoniae.
   1605..1652    +  polyA_signal   HSV TK poly(A) signal: herpes simplex virus thymidine kinase polyadenylation signal (Cole and Stacy, 1985)
   1743..1759    -  polyA_signal   bGH poly(A) signal (fragment): bovine growth hormone polyadenylation signal
   1863..2576    +  CDS            EGFP: EGFP is a basic (constitutively fluorescent) green fluorescent protein published in 1996, derived from Aequorea victoria. It is reported to be a rapidly-maturing weak dimer with moderate acid sensitivity.
   2684..2818    -  polyA_signal   SV40 poly(A) signal: SV40 polyadenylation signal
   2841..2924    -  CDS            large T antigen (fragment): large T antigen from SV40 (simian virus 40)
   2954..3001    +  promoter       EM7 promoter: synthetic bacterial promoter&nbsp
   3020..3823    +  CDS            NeoR/KanR: aminoglycoside phosphotransferase from Tn5; aph(3')-II (or nptII); confers resistance to neomycin, kanamycin, and G418 (Geneticin®)
   3952..4540    -  rep_origin     ori: high-copy-number ColE1/pMB1/pBR322/pUC origin of replication
>Addgene plasmid #65526 | attB-­GFP-­Poly(A)‐NeoR | depositor full sequence | sequence record 111231 | attB-­GFP-­Poly(A)‐NeoR sequence 4569 bps
GATGCCAGCTCATTCCTCCCACTCATGATCTATAGATCCCCCGGGCTGCAGGAATTCTACCGGGTAGGGG
AGGCGCTTTTCCCAAGGCAGTCTGGAGCATGCGCTTTAGCAGCCCCGCTGGGCACTTGGCGCTACACAAG
TGGCCTCTGGCCTCGCACACATTCCACATCCACCGGTAGGCGCCAACCGGCTCCGTTCTTTGGTGGCCCC
TTCGCGCCACCTTCTACTCCTCCCCTAGTCAGGAAGTTCCCCCCCGCCCCGCAGCTCGCGTCGTGCAGGA
CGTGACAAATGGAAGTAGCACGTCTCACTAGTCTCGTGCAGATGGACAGCACCGCTGAGCAATGGAAGCG
GGTAGGCCTTTGGGGCAGCGGCCAATAGCAGCTTTGCTCCTTCGCTTTCTGGGCTCAGAGGCTGGGAAGG
GGTGGGTCCGGGGGCGGGCTCAGGGGCGGGCTCAGGGGCGGGGCGGGCGCCCGAAGGTCCTCCGGAGGCC
CGGCATTCTGCACGCTTCAAAAGCGCACGTCTGCCGCGCTGTTCTCCTCTTCCTCATCTCCGGGCCTTTC
GACCGATCATCAAGCTTAATGATTGAACAAGATGGATTGCACGCAGGTTCTCCGGCCGCTTGGGTGGAGA
GGCTATTCGGCTATGACTGGGCACAACAGACAATCGGCTGCTCTGATGCCGCCGTGTTCCGGCTGTCAGC
GCAGGGGCGCCCGGTTCTTTTTGTCAAGACCGACCTGTCCGGTGCCCTGAATGAACTGCAAGACGAGGCA
GCGCGGCTATCGTGGCTGGCCACGACGGGCGTTCCTTGCGCAGCTGTGCTCGACGTTGTCACTGAAGCGG
GAAGGGACTGGCTGCTATTGGGCGAAGTGCCGGGGCAGGATCTCCTGTCATCTCACCTTGCTCCTGCCGA
GAAAGTATCCATCATGGCTGATGCAATGCGGCGGCTGCATACGCTTGATCCGGCTACCTGCCCATTCGAC
CACCAAGCGAAACATCGCATCGAGCGAGCACGTACTCGGATGGAAGCCGGTCTTGTCGATCAGGATGATC
TGGACGAAGAGCATCAGGGGCTCGCGCCAGCCGAACTGTTCGCCAGGCTCAAGGCGAGCATGCCCGACGG
CGAGGATCTCGTCGTGACCCATGGCGATGCCTGCTTGCCGAATATCATGGTGGAAAATGGCCGCTTTTCT
GGATTCATCGACTGTGGCCGGCTGGGTGTGGCGGACCGCTATCAGGACATAGCGTTGGCTACCCGTGATA
TTGCTGAAGAGCTTGGCGGCGAATGGGCTGACCGCTTCCTCGTGCTTTACGGTATCGCCGCTCCCGATTC
GCAGCGCATCGCCTTCTATCGCCTTCTTGACGAGTTCTTCTGAGCGGGACTCTGGGGTTCGAAATGACCG
ACCAAGCGACGCCCAACCTGCCATCACGAGATTTCGATTCCACCGCCGCCTTCTATGAAAGGTTGGGCTT
CGGAATCGTTTTCCGGGACGCCGGCTGGATGATCCTCCAGCGCGGGGATCTCATGCTGGAGTTCTTCGCC
CACCCTAGGGGGAGGCTAACTGAAACACGGAAGGAGACAATACCGGAAGGAACCCGCGCTATGACGGCAA
TAAAAAGACAGAATAAAACGCACGGTGTTGGGTCGTTTGTTCATAAACGCGGGGTTCGGTCCCAGGGCTG
GCACTCTGTCGATACCCCACCGAGACCCCATTGGGGCCAATACGCCCGCGTTTCTTCCTTTTCCCCACCC
CACCCCCCAAGTTCGGGTGAAGGCCCAGGGCTCGCAGCCAACGTCGGGGCGGCAAGCTTACATCGAGATC
CCGGCTTGTCGACGACGGCGGTCTCCGTCGTCAGGATCATCCGTGAGCAAGGGCGAGGAGCTGTTCACCG
GGGTGGTGCCCATCCTGGTCGAGCTGGACGGCGACGTAAACGGCCACAAGTTCAGCGTGTCCGGCGAGGG
CGAGGGCGATGCCACCTACGGCAAGCTGACCCTGAAGTTCATCTGCACCACCGGCAAGCTGCCCGTGCCC
TGGCCCACCCTCGTGACCACCCTGACCTACGGCGTGCAGTGCTTCAGCCGCTACCCCGACCACATGAAGC
AGCACGACTTCTTCAAGTCCGCCATGCCCGAAGGCTACGTCCAGGAGCGCACCATCTTCTTCAAGGACGA
CGGCAACTACAAGACCCGCGCCGAGGTGAAGTTCGAGGGCGACACCCTGGTGAACCGCATCGAGCTGAAG
GGCATCGACTTCAAGGAGGACGGCAACATCCTGGGGCACAAGCTGGAGTACAACTACAACAGCCACAACG
TCTATATCATGGCCGACAAGCAGAAGAACGGCATCAAGGTGAACTTCAAGATCCGCCACAACATCGAGGA
CGGCAGCGTGCAGCTCGCCGACCACTACCAGCAGAACACCCCCATCGGCGACGGCCCCGTGCTGCTGCCC
GACAACCACTACCTGAGCACCCAGTCCGCCCTGAGCAAAGACCCCAACGAGAAGCGCGATCACATGGTCC
TGCTGGAGTTCGTGACCGCCGCCGGGATCACTCTCGGCATGGACGAGCTGTACAAGAGCGGCCTGAGGAG
CAGAGCCCAGGCGAGCAACAGCGCCGTGGACGCCACCATGGGCGATCGCCCGGGAATTGACTAGTGCGGC
CGCAGTTAACGAATTCTCTAGAGGATCCAGACATGATAAGATACATTGATGAGTTTGGACAAACCACAAC
TAGAATGCAGTGAAAAAAATGCTTTATTTGTGAAATTTGTGATGCTATTGCTTTATTTGTAACCATTATA
AGCTGCAATAAACAAGTTAACAACAACAATTGCATTCATTTTATGTTTCAGGTTCAGGGGGAGGTGTGGG
AGGTTTTTTAAAGCAAGTAAAACCTCTACAAATGTGGTATGGCTGATTATGATCCTGCAAGCCTCGTCGC
CGCGGTTTATTCTGTTGACAATTAATCATCGGCATAGTATATCGGCATAGTATAATACGACAAGGTGAGG
AACTAAACCATGGGATCGGCCATTGAACAAGATGGATTGCACGCAGGTTCTCCGGCCGCTTGGGTGGAGA
GGCTATTCGGCTATGACTGGGCACAACAGACGATCGGCTGCTCTGATGCCGCCGTGTTCCGGCTGTCAGC
GCAGGGGCGCCCGGTTCTTTTTGTCAAGACCGACCTGTCCGGTGCCCTGAATGAACTGCAGGACGAGGCA
GCGCGGCTATCGTGGCTGGCCACGACGGGCGTTCCTTGCGCAGCTGTGCTCGACGTTGTCACTGAAGCGG
GAAGGGACTGGCTGCTATTGGGCGAAGTGCCGGGGCAGGATCTCCTGTCATCTCACCTTGCTCCTGCCGA
GAAAGTATCCATCATGGCTGATGCAATGCGGCGGCTGCATACGCTTGATCCGGCTACCTGCCCATTCGAC
CACCAAGCGAAACATCGCATCGAGCGAGCACGTACTCGGATGGAAGCCGGTCTTGTCGATCAGGATGATC
TGGACGAAGAGCATCAGGGGCTCGCGCCAGCCGAACTGTTCGCCAGGCTCAAGGCGCGCATGCCCGACGG
CGAGGATCTCGTCGTGACCCATGGCGATGCCTGCTTGCCGAATATCATGGTGGAAAATGGCCGCTTTTCT
GGATTCATCGACTGTGGCCGGCTGGGTGTGGCGGACCGCTATCAGGACATAGCGTTGGCTACCCGTGATA
TTGCTGAAGAGCTTGGCGGCGAATGGGCTGACCGCTTCCTCGTGCTTTACGGTATCGCCGCCCCCGATTC
GCAGCGCATCGCCTTCTATCGCCTTCTTGACGAGTTCTTCTGAGCGGGACTCTGGGGTTCGAATAAAGAC
CGACCAAGCGACGTCTGAGAGCTCCCTGGCGAATTCGGTACCAATAAAAGAGCTTTATTTTCATGATCTG
TGTGTTGGTTTTTGGCCGCGTTGCTGGCGTTTTTCCATAGGCTCCGCCCCCCTGACGAGCATCACAAAAA
TCGACGCTCAAGTCAGAGGTGGCGAAACCCGACAGGACTATAAAGATACCAGGCGTTTCCCCCTGGAAGC
TCCCTCGTGCGCTCTCCTGTTCCGACCCTGCCGCTTACCGGATACCTGTCCGCCTTTCTCCCTTCGGGAA
GCGTGGCGCTTTCTCATAGCTCACGCTGTAGGTATCTCAGTTCGGTGTAGGTCGTTCGCTCCAAGCTGGG
CTGTGTGCACGAACCCCCCGTTCAGCCCGACCGCTGCGCCTTATCCGGTAACTATCGTCTTGAGTCCAAC
CCGGTAAGACACGACTTATCGCCACTGGCAGCAGCCACTGGTAACAGGATTAGCAGAGCGAGGTATGTAG
GCGGTGCTACAGAGTTCTTGAAGTGGTGGCCTAACTACGGCTACACTAGAAGAACAGTATTTGGTATCTG
CGCTCTGCTGAAGCCAGTTACCTTCGGAAAAAGAGTTGGTAGCTCTTGATCCGGCAAACAAACCACCGCT
GGTAGCGGTGGTTTTTTTGTTTGCAAGCAGCAGATTACGCGCAGAAAAAAAGGATCTCAAGAAGATCCTT
TGATCTTTTCTAGTGTGCG
