>Addgene plasmid #65526 | attB-­GFP-­Poly(A)‐NeoR | addgene partial sequence | sequence record 122235 | EBV-rev 5'-GTGGTTTGTCCAAACTCATC-3'
GTCTGGATCCTCTAGAGAATTCGTTAACTGCGGCCGCACTAGTCAATTCCCGGGCGATCGCCCATGGTGG
CGTCCACGGCGCTGTTGCTCGCCTGGGCTCTGCTCCTCAGGCCGCTCTTGTACAGCTCGTCCATGCCGAG
AGTGATCCCGGCGGCGGTCACGAACTCCAGCAGGACCATGTGATCGCGCTTCTCGTTGGGGTCTTTGCTC
AGGGCGGACTGGGTGCTCAGGTAGTGGTTGTCGGGCAGCAGCACGGGGCCGTCGCCGATGGGGGTGTTCT
GCTGGTAGTGGTCGGCGAGCTGCACGCTGCCGTCCTCGATGTTGTGGCGGATCTTGAAGTTCACCTTGAT
GCCGTTCTTCTGCTTGTCGGCCATGATATAGACGTTGTGGCTGTTGTAGTTGTACTCCAGCTTGTGCCCC
AGGATGTTGCCGTCCTCCTTGAAGTCGATGCCCTTCAGCTCGATGCGGTTCACCAGGGTGTCGCCCTCGA
ACTTCACCTCGGCGCGGGTCTTGTAGTTGCCGTCGTCCTTGAAGAAGATGGTGCGCTCCTGGACGTAGCC
TTCGGGCATGGCGGACTTGAAGAAGTCGTGCTGCTTCATGTGGTCGGGGTAGCGGCTGAAGCACTGCACG
CCGTAGGTCAGGGTGGTCACGAGGGTGGGCCAGGGCACGGGCAGCTTGCCGGTGGTGCAGATGAACTTCA
GGGTCAGCTTGCCGTAGGTGGCATCGCCCTCGCCCTCGCCGGACACGCTGAACTTGTGGCCGTTTACGTC
GCCGTCCAGCTCGACCAGGATGGGCACCACCCCGGTGAACAGCTCCTCGCCCTTGCTCACGGATGATCCT
GACGACGGAGACCGCCGTCGTCGACAAGCCGGGATCTCGATGTAAGCTTGCCGCCCCGACGTTGGCTGCG
AGCCCTGGGCCTTCACCCGAACTTGGGGGGTGGGGTGGGGAAAAGGAAGAAACGCGGGCGTATTGGCCCC
AATGGGGTCTCGGTGGGGTATCGACAGAGTGCCAGCCCTGGGACCGAACCCCGCGTTTATGAACAAACGA
CCCAACACCGTGCGTTTTATTCTGTCTTTTT
