>Addgene plasmid #65526 | attB-­GFP-­Poly(A)‐NeoR | addgene partial sequence | sequence record 122237 | TK-pA-R2 5'-GGTGGGGAAAAGGAAGAAAC-3'
CCAATGGGGTCTCGGTGGGGTATCGACAGAGTGCCAGCCCTGGGACCGAACCCCGCGTTTATGAACAAAC
GACCCAACACCGTGCGTTTTATTCTGTCTTTTTATTGCCGTCATAGCGCGGGTTCCTTCCGGTATTGTCT
CCTTCCGTGTTTCAGTTAGCCTCCCCCTAGGGTGGGCGAAGAACTCCAGCATGAGATCCCCGCGCTGGAG
GATCATCCAGCCGGCGTCCCGGAAAACGATTCCGAAGCCCAACCTTTCATAGAAGGCGGCGGTGGAATCG
AAATCTCGTGATGGCAGGTTGGGCGTCGCTTGGTCGGTCATTTCGAACCCCAGAGTCCCGCTCAGAAGAA
CTCGTCAAGAAGGCGATAGAAGGCGATGCGCTGCGAATCGGGAGCGGCGATACCGTAAAGCACGAGGAAG
CGGTCAGCCCATTCGCCGCCAAGCTCTTCAGCAATATCACGGGTAGCCAACGCTATGTCCTGATAGCGGT
CCGCCACACCCAGCCGGCCACAGTCGATGAATCCAGAAAAGCGGCCATTTTCCACCATGATATTCGGCAA
GCAGGCATCGCCATGGGTCACGACGAGATCCTCGCCGTCGGGCATGCTCGCCTTGAGCCTGGCGAACAGT
TCGGCTGGCGCGAGCCCCTGATGCTCTTCGTCCAGATCATCCTGATCGACAAGACCGGCTTCCATCCGAG
TACGTGCTCGCTCGATGCGATGTTTCGCTTGGTGGTCGAATGGGCAGGTAGCCGGATCAAGCGTATGCAG
CCGCCGCATTGCATCAGCCATGATGGATACTTTCTCGGCAGGAGCAAGGTGAGATGACAGGAGATCCTGC
CCCGGCACTTCGCCCAATAGCAGCCAGTCCCTTCCCGCTTCAGTGACAACGTCGAGCACAGCTGCGCAAG
GAACGCCCGTCGTGGCCAGCCACGATAGCCGCGCTGCCTCGTCTTGCAGTTCATTCAGGGCACCGGACAG
GTCGGTCTTGACAAAAAGAACCGGGCGCCCCTGCGCTGACAGCCGGAACACGGCGGCATCAGAGCAGCCG
ATTGTCTGTTGTGCCCAGTCATAGCCGAATAGCCTCTCCACCCAAGCGGCCGGAGA
